>Addgene plasmid #202100 | pL0_AB-H4 | addgene full sequence | sequence record 405419 | Addgene NGS Result
GGATGCGAGTAATGAGCTCGGCACAAAATCACCACTCGATACAGGCAGCCCATCAGTCCGGGACGGCGTC
AGCGGGAGAGCCGTTGTAAGGCGGCAGACTTTGCTCATGTTACCGATGCTATTCGGAAGAACGGCAACTA
AGCTGCCGGGTTTGAAACACGGATGATCTCGCGGAGGGTAGCATGTTGATTGTAACGATGACAGAGCGTT
GCTGCCTGTGATCACCGCTCCTCTAGAGTCGACTTGCAGGCATGCAAGCTTAGCAAGCGAACCGGAATTG
CCAGCTGGGGCGCCCTCTGGTAAGGTTGGGAAGCCCTGCAAAGTAAACTGGATGGCTTTCTTGCCGCCAA
GGATCTGATGGCGCAGGGGATCAATATCTGATCAAGAGACAGGATGAGGATCGTTTCGCATGAGGGAAGC
GGTGATCGCCGAAGTATCGACTCAACTATCAGAGGTAGTTGGCGTCATCGAGCGCCATCTCGAACCGACG
TTGCTGGCCGTACATTTGTACGGCTCCGCAGTGGATGGCGGCCTGAAGCCACACAGTGATATTGATTTGC
TGGTTACGGTGACCGTAAGGCTTGATGAAACAACGCGGCGAGCTTTGATCAACGACCTTTTGGAAACTTC
GGCTTCCCCTGGAGAGAGTGAGATTCTCCGCGCTGTAGAAGTCACCATTGTTGTGCACGACGACATCATT
CCGTGGCGTTATCCAGCTAAGCGCGAACTGCAATTTGGAGAATGGCAGCGCAATGACATTCTTGCTGGTA
TCTTCGAGCCAGCCACGATCGACATTGATCTGGCTATCTTGCTGACAAAAGCAAGAGAACATAGCGTTGC
CTTGGTAGGTCCAGCGGCGGAGGAACTCTTTGATCCGGTTCCTGAACAGGATCTATTTGAGGCGCTAAAT
GAAACCTTAACGCTATGGAACTCGCCGCCCGACTGGGCTGGCGATGAGCGAAATGTAGTGCTTACGTTGT
CCCGCATTTGGTACAGCGCAGTAACCGGCAAAATCGCGCCGAAGGATGTCGCTGCCGACTGGGCAATGGA
GCGCCTGCCGGCCCAGTATCAGCCCGTCATACTTGAAGCTAGACAGGCTTATCTTGGACAAGAAGAAGAT
CGCTTGGCCTCGCGCGCAGATCAGTTGGAAGAATTTGTCCACTACGTGAAAGGCGAGATCACCAAGGTAG
TCGGCAAATAATAATCACCTAGAATGCATGACCAAAATCCCTTAACGTGAGTTTTCGTTCCACTGAGCGT
CAGACCCCGTAGAAAAGATCAAAGGATCTTCTTGAGATCCTTTTTTTCTGCGCGTAATCTGCTGCTTGCA
AACAAAAAAACCACCGCTACCAGCGGTGGTTTGTTTGCCGGATCAAGAGCTACCAACTCTTTTTCCGAAG
GTAACTGGCTTCAGCAGAGCGCAGATACCAAATACTGTTCTTCTAGTGTAGCCGTAGTTAGGCCACCACT
TCAAGAACTCTGTAGCACCGCCTACATACCTCGCTCTGCTAATCCTGTTACCAGTGGCTGCTGCCAGTGG
CGATAAGTCGTGTCTTACCGGGTTGGACTCAAGACGATAGTTACCGGATAAGGCGCAGCGGTCGGGCTGA
ACGGGGGGTTCGTGCACACAGCCCAGCTTGGAGCGAACGACCTACACCGAACTGAGATACCTACAGCGTG
AGCTATGAGAAAGCGCCACGCTTCCCGAAGGGAGAAAGGCGGACAGGTATCCGGTAAGCGGCAGGGTCGG
AACAGGAGAGCGCACGAGGGAGCTTCCAGGGGGAAACGCCTGGTATCTTTATAGTCCTGTCGGGTTTCGC
CACCTCTGACTTGAGCGTCGATTTTTGTGATGCTCGTCAGGGGGGCGGAGCCTATGGAAAAACGCCAGCA
ACGCGGCCTTTTTACGGTTCCTGGCCTTTTGCTGGCCTTTTGCTCACATGTTCTTTCCTGCGTTATCCCC
TGATTCTGTGGGTGGAAGGGCTCGGAGTTGTGGTAATCTATGTATCCTGGTGGTCTCGAGTAGTTGGCTG
TTGTTTGTTTTCGGTATTGACTGTAAAACGATTGTCGGTTACTGCCGAGAGCGAATTGTGAGAGTGTAAC
CTTCACAGCGCTTCGAAAGCCGGGAGTCACCGCTGCTCGATGGCCAGTACTAGTTGCTGTTCGTATGGTT
CTACATACATAGTGTTCCGTAAGCTTCTTACAATGTACGATGTTGGCGCATTTTGTTGGAGCTGTCAGTT
TGTCCTCGCGCTACGAATGGGTGTGTAATAGTCATGCTTATTTGGATTGGAAATGGTTTTCTGTCTGTGA
AAGATCTGCCCAATGTCGGTTCGCGTGTCCCGGTTGACTACTTTGGGCGAACGCTTAGGGTTGACGGGTT
AACCGTTAGTACAAGGGAATTTCAGTTTGACGCAAAGTACAATGCAATCAATATTGAATGATCTTAAATA
CAATAACGGTCATCTATTTAGCTGTGCGCTACTTAGCAAACCGAGACATTATTTACCCCGCACGCGTTGG
AAGAGCGTAACGCACGACAAGGCCGTGGACGTTGTTGGTAGTAGTAGTAATATGTTGTTGGCGCGGAGGA
GTGTACCCGTTTCCCGGGAAAGAGACCGACGGCAGGGCATCGGCTGCCGCAGCTCCCGTTTTCTCCGCCT
CGCTCGATGCGTTCGTGACGACGCTAACGATGGACGACCAACTTTAGTCGTTCCCCTTGTAGTGAGGATT
TGCAGAAGACTTGTCTACTATTAGTGTTCGTGTGTGCATAATCTTTGATTGTTGTACCGGGTCGGGTTTC
ACAGAAATTGCTTGGCAGTCACTGTTAGTTTGACGAGGGCTTCCTTCAAACGAGTGCAGCATCTTGATAA
GTCGATAGGGTTTGCTGACGGGGACTTTGTTCTCTCCCGTGTAATCGGAAGCAGCAACCGAATTTCGTCT
ACATATTCGTAGTCGCATGGGGCAAGAAGCTTCACTCCCGGCGGGAGCTACACCGGAAGACTATGAGGAA
CACCAGCGCACGGCCTCGGCACCAGCGACTCACGCAAAACGCCCCGGGTCGCGAAGGATGGGAGCCGTCT
TTCAACGGGGATCCGGCAATGCCCAGAACGGTAACCACAATCACGGGAACTCCACGTTAGAAGACTTTGA
AGGGCGAGAAGCGGCACGCGCTGCTGCTTCGGGGGGACATTTCTACCCTCCCGACGATGCTTCCGAAACC
AGCTTTACCACGGCGTCGCAGGCATTGCCGCCTTCCGGAACCGCAACCACCACAGCAACACACCAGCAGC
ATCAGCAGTACGCCAACAATCTCCTGAGACCTGAGACGAGACGAGACAGCCTGAGAAT
Features (pLannotate 1.2.2; 4 found; start..end, strand, type, name):
    229..261     +  misc_feature   MCS (fragment): pUC18/19 multiple cloning site
    262..378     +  CDS            tnpA (fragment): TN5P_ECOLX - Also known as tnp. Experimental evidence at protein level: Swiss-Prot protein existence level 1. Mediates transposition of transposon Tn5 by a 'cut and paste' mechanism. First, the monomeric transposase binds the 19 bp inverted DNA repeats flanking the transposon. Then, dimerization of the DNA- bound transposase creates a synaptic DNA complex. After nicking of the first DNA strand, excision of the transposon proceeds through a series of intermediates. The transposase then mediates the insertion of the transposon at a new site by strand transfer. The activity of the wild- type tran
    410..1198    +  CDS            aadA: S3AD_ECOLX - Experimental evidence at protein level: Swiss-Prot protein existence level 1. Mediates bacterial resistance to the antibiotics streptomycin and spectinomycin. From Escherichia coli.
   1292..1880    +  rep_origin     ori: high-copy-number ColE1/pMB1/pBR322/pUC origin of replication
