[The description below was written by a language model from this plasmid's Addgene catalogue record and pLannotate feature annotations shown in this document.]
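Description:
pL0_AB-H4 is a Level 0 part plasmid for the Universal Loop (uLoop) assembly system, a hierarchical synthetic-biology cloning scheme designed to work across different kingdoms of organisms. It is built on the pL0R backbone and propagated in E. coli as a high-copy plasmid. The feature table shows a ColE1/pUC-type origin of replication and an aadA gene, which encodes the aminoglycoside adenylyltransferase that confers spectinomycin (and streptomycin) resistance, consistent with the catalogued selection. The annotation also picks up a short fragment of the pUC18/19 multiple cloning site and a small fragment with similarity to the Tn5 transposase coding sequence. The latter is only a partial match just upstream of aadA and is probably residual backbone sequence rather than a functional element.

The payload is a 1,297 bp promoter from the diatom Phaeodactylum tricornutum, recorded as the H4 promoter and as the promoter of gene 34971, carried without mutations and inserted by Gibson cloning. The automated annotation does not label this promoter, so roughly the second half of the 3,348 nt sequence is unannotated. That region presumably holds the insert, but the table gives no coordinates for it. The promoter is flanked by the "A" and "B" overhangs of the assembly standard, which set its position when it is released and joined in order with other Level 0 parts carrying compatible overhangs. The plasmid has no expression function on its own. It is a reusable regulatory part for building Level 1 transcription units, presumably to drive transgene expression in P. tricornutum, although the record does not describe specific downstream constructs.
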