Addgene plasmid #202100: pL0_AB-H4
Purpose: Level 0 plasmid containing the promoter from gene 34971 from Phaeodactylum tricornutum with AB overhangs used to build a level 1 construct.
Depositing lab: Christopher Dupont. Depositing organization: J. Craig Venter Institute (JCVI). Publication: Universal loop assembly: open, efficient and cross-kingdom DNA fabrication. Pollak B, Matute T, Nunez I, Cerda A, Lopez C, Vargas V, Kan A, Bielinski V, von Dassow P, Dupont CL, Federici F. Synth Biol (Oxf). 2020;5(1):ysaa001. doi: 10.1093/synbio/ysaa001. Epub 2020 Feb 5. PubMed 32161816.
Backbone
  Vector backbone: pL0R
  Vector type: Synthetic Biology
Growth in bacteria
  Bacterial resistance: Spectinomycin, 50 μg/mL
  Growth temperature: 37°C
  Growth strain: DH5alpha
  Copy number: High Copy
Gene/Insert
  Gene/Insert name: H4 promoter
  Species: Phaeodactylum tricornutum
  Insert size (bp): 1297
  Mutation: None
  Cloning method: Gibson Cloning
How to cite: pL0_AB-H4 was a gift from Christopher Dupont (Addgene plasmid # 202100 ; http://n2t.net/addgene:202100 ; RRID:Addgene_202100)
